>Addgene plasmid #225614 | pEND-227_Cacnes_mCerulean | addgene full sequence | sequence record 451417 | Addgene NGS Result
CTCGAGCAATAAACAGTTGATAGGGCTTCTCCGTTACCATGGTTCAGCCAAAAAACTTAAGACCGCCGGT
CTTGTCCACTACCTTGCAGTAATGCGGTGGACAGGATCGGCGGTTTTCTTTTCTCTTCTCAAGCTAGCGA
AATCCCTGAAACTGAGACTGTAGAAAATAAGCTTCCGAAACTGAACCTGTTATTTTACGCTACGGACGCC
CGGTCATGACGCTGAGTTAGTGGCGCAGCTGCGCTCTGAGAACGAGTTTTTACGGCGTCAGGTCGAGCAG
CAGGCGCGCACGATCGAACGGCAGGCTGAGGCACACGCGGTGGTCTCAGCGCAGCTCACACGGGTTGGCC
AGCTTGAGGCCGGCGACGCAGCAGCACCGACACTGGCACCCGTTGAAAGGCCGGCTCCGCGACGGCGGTG
GTGGCAGCGTCGGTAGCGGTCAGGATCGCTCTGGCGTGACGAGTGTGTCTGGCAGTGCGAACAGTTGCTC
GACCAGTGGCAGCAGAAGCGAGATCGCTGCGTGGTGCTGTTCCTCGGTCAGTTCGTCGAGGACTGGCGGG
TCTTGCTGCGTCCAGCCGATCGCCTCGGCGGCCAAGGTCAGTTCCAAGCTGTGCCAACGCACACGCCCCT
CGGCTGACAGCTGAGTCTCGAACTGTGCAACTGGACCGGCCGGAAGATGCACGTTGCCGAGGTCGTGAGT
GGCCAAGCGCACGTCAAAGAGTGCTGCTTCGTAGCCGCGCAGAAATGGCAGTGCTCGGTCGATTCGGATC
GGCCTGCCCAGGTACATTCCGGGCCGCTTGATGAACGCCTCCGCGTAGAAGCGCACCGTTCTCGGCCCGG
CCTCGTGATCTGTCACTGTGCACGCTCCTCTCGATGGTTCTCGACGCTACCGGAGACCACCGACGTTCAT
GCCCAGCGCAGCGACCTGAAAGGACCAAGCCGAGTTAGCCGTGCTAACCGTATAGCTTGCTCCGTCGCCT
CTGAGGGCAACCACCTGCGCAGCAGGTGGGCGGCAGCCCGCGCGCAAGCGCCTACCGGGTTTGGGCACAG
CCCATAAATCAACGCCTCCGGTGTTGAAGCGATCGTGTGTCACGATTGCTATGCTTGCTACCCCTTCAGG
GTTTTCGTATACACAAATCAAGTTTTTTCGTATACGCTAATGCCATGAGTGAGCATCTACTGCACGGCAA
GCCCGTCACCAACGAGCAGATTCAGGCATGGGCAGACGAGGCCGAGGCCGGATACGACCTGCCCAAACTC
CCCAAGCCACGGCGCGGACGCCCGCCCGTAGGAGACGGTCCGGGCACCGTCGTACCCGTGCGTCTCGACG
CGGCCACCGTTGCCGCTCTCACAGAACGAGCAACAGCCGAGGGCATCACGAACCGTTCAGACGCGATCCG
AGCCGCAGTCCACGAGTGGACACGGGTTGCCTGACCTCCACGACTCAGCACGCAAGCACTACCAACGAGA
CCGGCTCGACGACACGGCCGTGCTCTACGCGGCCACCCACGTTCTCAACTCCCGGCCACTCGACGACGAA
GACGACCCGCGCCGCTGGCTCATGATCGGAACCGACCCAGCAGGCCGCCTACTCGAACTCGTCGCACTGA
TCTACGACGACGGCTACGAACTGATCATCCACGCAATGAAAGCCCGCACCCAATACCTCGACCAGCTCTA
ACCAAGAAAGGAACCTGATGAGCGACCAGCTAGACAGCGACCGCAACTACGACCCGATGATCTTCGACGT
GATGCGCGAGACCGCGAACCGCGTCGTCGCCACGTACGTTGCATGGGAAGATGAAGCCGCTGATCCCCGC
GAGGCTGCGCACTGGCAGGCCGAGCGATTCCGCACCCGGCACGAGGTGCGCGCCGTCGACCCTGACAGCC
GGCGAGCAGTTCAGGCGAAGATCGCACAGCTGCGCGAGGAACTAGCCGCAATGCCCGAACACGCCCCAGC
CATCCCTTGGAGCAGGTGGCAGCGTCAGGGGAGTCGGGGGATGTTTGGCAGGGGATGTGGAAAGAGAGTT
CGCTTTGCTCACATGGCTCAACCGGGTAACTAACTGATATGGGGTCTTCGTCGCCCACTTTGAACACGCC
GAGGAATGGACCACGCTGAACGTGACTCGCATGCTTCACTGCATGTATGGATTCGTTCGAGACGTTGTTC
CCTGAGAGCTGGCTGCCACGCAAGCCGCTGGCGTCAGCCGAGAAGTCTGGGGCGTACCGGCACGTGACTC
GGCAGAGGGCGCTGGAGCTGCCTTACATCGAAGCGAACCCGTTGGTCATGCAGTCCTTGGTCATCACCGA
TCGAGATGCTTCGGATGCTGACTGGGCCGCAGACCTCGCTGGGCTGCCTTCACCGTCCTACGTGTCCATG
AACCGTGTCACGACCACCGGACACATCGTCTATGCCTTGAAGAACCCTGTGTGTCTGACCGATGCCGCGC
GGCGACGGCCTATCAACCTGCTCGCCCGCGTCGAGCAGGGCCTATGCGACGTTCTCGGCGGCGATGCATC
CTACGGGCACCGGATCACAAAGAACCCGCTCAGCACCGCCCATGCGACCCTCTGGGGCCCCGCAGACGCG
CTCTACGAGCTGCGCGCCCTCGCACACACCCTCGACGAGATCCACGCACTGCCGGAGGCAGGGAACCCGC
GTCGCAACGTCACCCGATCAACGGTCGGCCGCAACGTCACCCTGTTCGACACCACCCGCATGTGGGCATA
CCGGGCCGTCCGGCACTCCTGGGGCGGCCCGGTCGCCGAATGGGAGCACACCGTATTCGAGCACATCCAC
CTACTGAACGAGACGATCATCGCCGACGAATTCGCCACAGGCCCCCTCGGCTTGAACGAACTTAAGCACT
TATCTCGATCCATTTCCCGATGGGTCTGGCGCAACTTCACCCCCGAAACCTTCCGCGCACGCCAGAAAGC
GATCAGCCTCCGTGGAGCATCCAAAGGCGGCAAAGAAGGCGGCCACAAAGGCGGCATTGCCAGTGGCGCA
TCACGGCGCGCCCATACCCGTCAACAGTTCTTGGAGGGTCTCTCATGACCACACGTGAACGTCTCCCCCG
CAACGGCTACAGCATCGCCGCTGCTGCGAAAAAGCTCGGTGTCTCCGAGTCCACCGTCAAGCGGTGGACT
TCCGAGCCACGCGAGGAGTTCGTGGCCCGCGTTGCCGCACGCCACGCGCGGATTCGTGAGCTGCGCTCGG
AGGGTCAGAGCATGCGTGCGATTGCTGCCGAGGTCGGGGTTTCCGTGGGCACCGTGCACTACGCGCTGAA
CAAGAATCGAACTGACGCATGACCGTAACGCCGCACGATGAGCATTTTCTTGATCGTGCACCGCTTGGCA
CTACGTTCGCGTGCGGTTGCACAGTGCGCGCCACGTTCTTATCCTGCGGCCATTGTGGCTACAGCCAATG
GGGGGCATCAGCAACGGACGTTGAACCCGGTGGGCAAGTGTTACTCAGGGGGACATGCCCAGTCTGCGGC
GCTCGGATTGACGGTATGGCAGTCGTGCATGCGGCCCCACCGTCAAACTCATTCAGGTATCAGTGAGAAC
CCTCATGGCACCCCCTCGTGACACGTTCTCGTTGCGATCAGCTGCGGCCAAGCTTGATCTTCGGGCAGCG
TTGGGTCCTGGCCACGGGTGCGCATGATCGTGCTCCTGTCGTTGAGGACCCGGCTAGGCTGGCGGGGTTG
CCTTACTGGTTAGCAGAATGAATCACCGATACGCGAGCGAACGTGAAGCGACTGCTGCTGCAAAACGTCT
GCGACCTGAGCAACAACATGAATGGTCTTCGGTTTCCGTGTTTCGTAAAGTCTGGAAACGCGGAAGTCAG
CGCCCTGCACCATTATGTTCCGGATCTGCATCGCAGGATGCTGCTGGCTACCCTGTGGAACACCTACATC
TGTATTAACGAAGCGCTGGCATTGACCCTGAGTGATTTTTCTCTGGTCCCGCCGCATCCATACCGCCAGT
TGTTTACCCTCACAACGTTCCAGTAACCGGGCATGTTCATCATCAGTAACCCGTATCGTGAGCATCCTCT
CTCGTTTCATCGGTATCATTACCCCCATGAACAGAAATCCCCCTTACACGGAGGCATCAGTGACCAAACA
GGAAAAAACCGCCCTTAACATGGCCCGCTTTATCAGAAGCCAGACATTAACGCTTCTGGAGAAACTCAAC
GAGCTGGACGCGGATGAACAGGCAGACATCTGTGAATCGCTTCACGACCACGCTGATGAGCTTTACCGCA
GCTGCCTCGCGCGTTTCGGTGATGACGGTGAAAACCTCTGACACATGCAGCTCCCGGAGACGGTCACAGC
TTGTCTGTAAGCGGATGCCGGGAGCAGACAAGCCCGTCAGGGCGCGTCAGCGGGTGTTGGCGGGTGTCGG
GGCGCAGCCATGACCCAGTCACGTAGCGATAGCGGAGTGTATACTGGCTTAACTATGCGGCATCAGAGCA
GATTGTACTGAGAGTGCACCATATGCGGTGTGAAATACCGCACAGATGCGTAAGGAGAAAATACCGCATC
AGGCGCTCTTCCGCTTCCTCGCTCACTGACTCGCTGCGCTCGGTCGTTCGGCTGCGGCGAGCGGTATCAG
CTCACTCAAAGGCGGTAATACGGTTATCCACAGAATCAGGGGATAACGCAGGAAAGAACATGTGAGCAAA
AGGCCAGCAAAAGGCCAGGAACCGTAAAAAGGCCGCGTTGCTGGCGTTTTTCCATAGGCTCCGCCCCCCT
GACGAGCATCACAAAAATCGACGCTCAAGTCAGAGGTGGCGAAACCCGACAGGACTATAAAGATACCAGG
CGTTTCCCCCTGGAAGCTCCCTCGTGCGCTCTCCTGTTCCGACCCTGCCGCTTACCGGATACCTGTCCGC
CTTTCTCCCTTCGGGAAGCGTGGCGCTTTCTCATAGCTCACGCTGTAGGTATCTCAGTTCGGTGTAGGTC
GTTCGCTCCAAGCTGGGCTGTGTGCACGAACCCCCCGTTCAGCCCGACCGCTGCGCCTTATCCGGTAACT
ATCGTCTTGAGTCCAACCCGGTAAGACACGACTTATCGCCACTGGCAGCAGCCACTGGTAACAGGATTAG
CAGAGCGAGGTATGTAGGCGGTGCTACAGAGTTCTTGAAGTGGTGGCCTAACTACGGCTACACTAGAAGG
ACAGTATTTGGTATCTGCGCTCTGCTGAAGCCAGTTACCTTCGGAAAAAGAGTTGGTAGCTCTTGATCCG
GCAAACAAACCACCGCTGGTAGCGGTGGTTTTTTTGTTTGCAAGCAGCAGATTACGCGCAGAAAAAAAGG
ATCTCAAGAAGATCCTTTGATCTTTTCTACGGGGTCTGACGCTCAGTGGAACGAAAACTCACGTTAAGGG
ATTTTGGTCATGAGATTATCAAAAAGGATCTTCACCTAGATCCTTTTAAATTAAAAATGAAGTTTTAAAT
CAATCTAAAGTATATATGAGTAAACTTGGTCTGACAGTTACCAATGCTTAATCAGTGAGGCACCTATCTC
AGCGATCTGTCTATTTCGTTCATCCATAGTTGCCTGACTCCCCGTCGTGTAGATAACTACGATACGGGAG
GGCTTACCATCTGGCCCCAGTGCTGCAATGATACCGCGAGACCCACGCTCACCGGCTCCAGATTTATCAG
CAATAAACCAGCCAGCCGGAAGGGCCGAGCGCAGAAGTGGTCCTGCAACTTTATCCGCCTCCATCCAGTC
TATTAATTGTTGCCGGGAAGCTAGAGTAAGTAGTTCGCCAGTTAATAGTTTGCGCAACGTTGTTGCCATT
GCTGCAGGCATCGTGGTGTCACGCTCGTCGTTTGGTATGGCTTCATTCAGCTCCGGTTCCCAACGATCAA
GGCGAGTTACATGATCCCCCATGTTGTGCAAAAAAGCGGTTAGCTCCTTCGGTCCTCCGATCGTTGTCAG
AAGTAAGTTGGCCGCAGTGTTATCACTCATGGTTATGGCAGCACTGCATAATTCTCTTACTGTCATGCCA
TCCGTAAGATGCTTTTCTGTGACTGGTGAGTACTCAACCAAGTCATTCTGAGAATAGTGTATGCGGCGAC
CGAGTTGCTCTTGCCCGGCGTCAACACGGGATAATACCGCGCCACATAGCAGAACTTTAAAAGTGCTCAT
CATTGGAAAACGTTCTTCGGGGCGAAAACTCTCAAGGATCTTACCGCTGTTGAGATCCAGTTCGATGTAA
CCCACTCGTGCACCCAACTGATCTTCAGCATCTTTTACTTTCACCAGCGTTTCTGGGTGAGCAAAAACAG
GAAGGCAAAATGCCGCAAAAAAGGGAATAAGGGCGACACGGAAATGTTGAATACTCATACTCTTCCTTTT
TCAATATTATTGAAGCATTTATCAGGGTTATTGTCTCATGAGCGGATACATATTTGAATGTATTTAGAAA
AATAAACAAATAGGGGTTCCGCGCACATTTCCCCGAAAAGTGCCACCTGACGTCTAAGAAACCATTATTA
TCATGACATTAACCTATAAAAATAGGCGTATCACGAGGCCCTTTCGTCTTCAAGAATTCAAGCTTGTCGA
CGTTAACCTGCAGGCATGCGGATCCGGTACCAGCTGTCTCTTATACACATCTCTGCAGTTAACGCTGACC
CGGACCACCACGACGACCCGGACGACCACCGGTACGACCACCACCAGACGGACCGCGGCGACCACCCTGG
TCACCCTGTTCACGTTCACCGGTACGACCGTCGTCACGGTTACGACCAGAAGAACGACGGTCACCGTGAC
CAGACGCTTGCCGGTCTCTGCGATCTTGGCCCCCGGTACGTCTGTCACCACGGTCCTGACCACCGGTACG
ACGGTCGCCCCTATCCTGTCCACCCGTCCTACGACCACGCTGCGGCTGACCACCACGCGGTTCGTTTTTC
TGGTCCAGACGTTCGAACAGACGCAGCCACTGTTCCGGACGAACGTAAGCAACAACAGCACCACCACCAA
CACCAGCGTGGTCCAGAGCAGCTTCAACACGACGACGCGGGTATTTACGCAGCAGAGAAGCCTGGATGTT
ACCACCAACACCGGTGAAGCACAGTTCAACCATAGATTCGTAACGTTCCAGAGCAGCACCTTCCAGCAGC
GGTTCAGCACGACGACGCAGACGCATGATAGCAGAGTCAACTTTCGGAACCGGTTTGAACAGACGACGAT
CGACTTTTTCAACGAATTCCCATTCGAACAGCGGCCAGGTCATAACGGTCAGACGAGACCAACGACCGTA
GTCACCGGTACGTTTACGAGCGAATTCCAGCTGGGTAACCATGGTAGCGGTTTCGATGGTCGGAGCTTCC
AGGCACCAGTCAACGATAGCAGAGGTGATACCGTACGGGATAGCACCAACGAAAGCGAACGGTTCCGGCG
GCGGTTCAGCGGTCAGGAAGTCAGCGTTAACAACTTCGATGTTCGGGTGACCAGACAGTTTTTCACGCAG
AGATTTAGCCAGACGCGGGTCGATTTCGTAAGAGGTAACCTGACGAGCACGGTCAGCCAGTTCACGGGTC
AGCAGACCTTCACCCGGACCAGCTTCCAGAACCGGCAGGTCCGGACGCAGTTCAGCGGTTTCAGCGATAC
GAGCGATGGTTTTACGGTCACGCAGGAAGTTCTGGCCGAATTGGCGGCGGTTACGGTCACGCTCGGTACG
GCCGAGGACGGGGCGATTCTGGTTGGGGTGCTGGCGGTCTTGGTTGCGGCGGCGGGGGCGGGGCTGTTCA
TCGGAGGAGGACATGACGATCTCCCGATGTGTCGTACGTATGGGAATTGACGAAAATCATATAGATTTTC
AGTTGAAGTGTAGCACTGCATAGTGTCATCGAAGTGTCGGCGGCAACGGTATGCCCGGTAGGGGGTGGGT
CTGCCTTTCGGTTTCGTGAACCTGATGCGGCGACGCGCATGTAGCCGATAACCCCTAGACTCGCCCGTGC
AGATCGTCGGTGTGGATCCAGATGTGTATAAGAGACAGCTGGTACCGGCCGCTGCTGTGCGTGCGGGCGT
GAGCGTTTCTACGCTGCGGCGCAGGAAATCAGAGCTTGAGGCTGCCGGAGCGACGGTAGACCCGTCCGGT
TGGGTGGTGCCACTGCGTGCACTCAAGGTCGTTTTTGGGGTGTCAGATGAGACCTCGAATGCGAATACCA
GTAAATCCTGACCTGTGAGTTGTGAATTCATAGGATAGATTCTGGAAACTTTACCGTCCGAGCTCCAGCC
TGCGGTCCGGTTGACAGCTAGCTCAGTCCTAGGTATAATGCTAGCTCGCTGGGACGCCCGGTAGTGCTTA
TCAGACCCAATACTGTTGAACAGCCTGCGGTCCGGTCCACTTATAAATATAGAGGAGGTTTGATATGAGT
AAAGGAGAAGAACTTTTCACTGGAGTTGTCCCAATTCTTGTTGAATTAGATGGTGATGTTAATGGGCACA
AATTTTCTGTCAGTGGAGAGGGTGAAGGTGATGCAACATACGGAAAACTTACCCTTAAATTTATTTGCAC
TACTGGAAAACTACCTGTTCCGTGGCCAACACTTGTCACTACTTTGACTTGGGGTGTTCAATGCTTTGCT
AGATACCCAGATCATATGAAACAGCATGACTTTTTCAAGAGTGCCATGCCCGAAGGTTATGTACAGGAAA
GAACTATATTTTTCAAAGATGACGGGAACTACAAGACACGTGCTGAAGTCAAGTTTGAAGGTGATACCCT
TGTTAATAGAATCGAGTTAAAAGGTATTGATTTTAAAGAAGATGGAAACATTCTTGGACACAAATTGGAA
TACAACGCTATTTCAGATAATGTATACATCACTGCAGACAAACAAAAGAATGGAATCAAAGCTAATTTCA
AAATTAGACACAACATTGAAGATGGAAGCGTTCAACTAGCAGACCATTATCAACAAAATACTCCAATTGG
CGATGGCCCTGTCCTTTTACCAGACAACCATTACCTGTCCACACAATCTAAACTTTCGAAAGATCCCAAC
GAAAAGAGAGACCACATGGTCCTTCTTGAGTTTGTAACAGCTGCTGGGATTACACTAGGCATGGATGAAC
TATACAAACATCATCACCATCACCACTGATAATCGCTGGGACGCCCG
Features (pLannotate 1.2.2; 11 found; start..end, strand, type, name):
   3723..4103    -  CDS            YPB1_ECOLX: Protein predicted: Swiss-Prot protein existence level 4. From Escherichia coli.
   4120..4311    +  CDS            rop: Rop protein, which maintains plasmids at low copy number; rop
   4413..4553    +  misc_feature   bom: basis of mobility region from pBR322
   4739..5327    -  rep_origin     ori: high-copy-number ColE1/pMB1/pBR322/pUC origin of replication
   5498..6358    -  CDS            AmpR: β-lactamase; bla; confers resistance to ampicillin, carbenicillin, and related antibiotics
   6359..6463    -  promoter       AmpR promoter: bla
   6614..6632    +  misc_feature   Tn5 ME: hyperactive mosaic end for Tn5 transposase recognition (Reznikoff et al., 2004)
   6642..7784    -  CDS            ermE: ERME_SACEN - Experimental evidence at protein level: Swiss-Prot protein existence level 1. This protein produces a dimethylation of the adenine residue at position 2085 in 23S rRNA, resulting in reduced affinity between ribosomes and macrolide-lincosamide-streptogramin B antibiotics. From Saccharopolyspora erythraea (strain ATCC 11635 / DSM 40517 / JCM 4748 / NBRC 13426 / NCIMB 8594 / NRRL 2338).
   8000..8018    -  misc_feature   Tn5 ME: hyperactive mosaic end for Tn5 transposase recognition (Reznikoff et al., 2004)
   8271..8305    +  promoter       J23119 promoter: bacterial promoter (Registry of Standard Biological Parts BBa J23119)
   8398..9108    +  CDS            mCerulean: mCerulean is a basic (constitutively fluorescent) cyan fluorescent protein published in 2005, derived from Aequorea victoria. It is reported to be a very rapidly-maturing monomer.
