[The description below was written by a language model from this plasmid's Addgene catalogue record and pLannotate feature annotations shown in this document.]
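Description:
pEND-227_Cacnes_mCerulean is a 9.1 kb E. coli–Cutibacterium acnes shuttle plasmid built on the pBRESP36A backbone and designed for strong constitutive expression of the cyan/blue fluorescent protein mCerulean in C. acnes. The E. coli portion is pBR322-like: a ColE1/pMB1 origin accompanied by the rop gene (which moderates copy number) and the bom mobility region, with β-lactamase under its native promoter providing ampicillin selection during cloning. Selection in C. acnes relies on erythromycin resistance from ermE, the 23S rRNA methyltransferase of Saccharopolyspora erythraea. In this plasmid ermE is flanked by two Tn5 mosaic-end sequences, which suggests the marker was derived from a transposon cassette. The record describes the vector as replicative in C. acnes, but the annotation does not identify the replicon responsible. Roughly the first 3.7 kb of the sequence carries no annotated features and may contain it, although this is not stated.

The expression cassette consists of the synthetic constitutive promoter BBa_J23119, a ribosome binding site designated RBS_1 in the catalogue entry, and an mCerulean coding sequence codon-optimized for C. acnes. The catalogue lists a C-terminal 6xHis tag on the protein, useful for detection or purification, though the tag is not separately annotated in the feature table. The insert was assembled by Gibson cloning.

The plasmid serves as a fluorescent reporter construct for synthetic biology in this skin commensal, for example for marking engineered cells or gauging the strength of this promoter/RBS combination. It was deposited with work on programming C. acnes to deliver antioxidant activity.
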