Addgene plasmid #225614: pEND-227_Cacnes_mCerulean
Purpose: Replicative vector for blue fluorescent reporter protein mCerulean strong constitutive recombinant expression in C. acnes. pBRESP36A with P(BBa_J23119)+RBS_1+mCerulean.
Depositing lab: Marc Güell. Depositing organization: Universitat Pompeu Fabra. Publication: Synthetically programmed antioxidant delivery by a domesticated skin commensal. Nevot G, Santos-Moreno J, Campama-Sanz N, Toloza L, Parra-Cid C, Jansen PAM, Barbier I, Ledesma-Amaro R, van den Bogaard EH, Guell M. Cell Syst. 2025 Feb 19;16(2):101169. doi: 10.1016/j.cels.2025.101169. Epub 2025 Feb 6. PubMed 39919749.
Backbone
  Vector backbone: pBRESP36A
  Vector type: Bacterial Expression, Synthetic Biology
  Selectable markers: Erythromycin
Growth in bacteria
  Bacterial resistance: Ampicillin, 100 μg/mL
  Growth temperature: 37°C
  Growth strain: DH5alpha
  Copy number: Unknown
Gene/Insert
  Gene/Insert name: mCerulean
  Species: Synthetic
  Mutation: Codon optimized for Cutibacterium acnes
  Tag / fusion protein: 6xHis (C terminal on insert)
  Cloning method: Gibson Cloning
Terms and licenses: Academic/Nonprofit Terms; Industry Terms: Not Available to Industry
How to cite: pEND-227_Cacnes_mCerulean was a gift from Marc Güell (Addgene plasmid # 225614 ; http://n2t.net/addgene:225614 ; RRID:Addgene_225614)
